Addgene plasmid #47320: reporter-gT1
Purpose: TF reporter for gRNA-AAVS1_T1 (RNA-guided dTomato expression)
Depositing lab: George Church. Depositing organization: Harvard Medical School. Publication: CAS9 transcriptional activators for target specificity screening and paired nickases for cooperative genome engineering. Mali P, Aach J, Stranges PB, Esvelt KM, Moosburner M, Kosuri S, Yang L, Church GM. Nat Biotechnol. 2013 Aug 1. doi: 10.1038/nbt.2675. PubMed 23907171.
Backbone
  Vector backbone: pcrBluntII-Topo
  Vector type: CRISPR
Growth in bacteria
  Bacterial resistance: Kanamycin, 50 μg/mL
  Growth temperature: 37°C
  Growth strain: Top10
  Copy number: Unknown
Gene/Insert
  Gene/Insert name: minCMV-dTomato_pA
Terms and licenses: Academic/Nonprofit Terms; Industry Terms: Not Available to Industry
How to cite: reporter-gT1 was a gift from George Church (Addgene plasmid # 47320 ; http://n2t.net/addgene:47320 ; RRID:Addgene_47320)
