[The description below was written by a language model from this plasmid's Addgene catalogue record and pLannotate feature annotations shown in this document.]
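Description:
reporter-gT1 is a small (about 4.8 kb) transcriptional reporter plasmid built in the pCR-Blunt II-TOPO cloning backbone and catalogued as a CRISPR vector. It replicates in E. coli from a high-copy ColE1/pUC-type origin and is selected with kanamycin through the Tn5-derived NeoR/KanR gene; a Sh ble (bleomycin/Zeocin resistance) gene is also annotated. The remaining backbone features are typical TOPO-vector remnants: flanking T7 and SP6 promoters, lac promoter/operator elements, and fragments of the lacZα–ccdB fusion that is disrupted by insertion of the cloned fragment. The short tnpA, bom and lacI hits are likewise partial backbone matches rather than functional elements.

The insert, minCMV-dTomato_pA, places the orange-red fluorescent protein dTomato under a minimal CMV promoter and terminates it with an SV40 polyadenylation signal (the adjacent large T antigen fragment belongs to that SV40 region). A minimal promoter gives little expression on its own, so fluorescence depends on an activator being recruited nearby. Immediately upstream of the promoter, the annotation detects a roughly 25-nt match to the AAVS1 locus (labelled as a homology-arm fragment). Given the stated purpose, this is most plausibly the target site for the AAVS1_T1 guide RNA rather than a recombination arm, although the record does not label it as such. A short 3xFLAG-like match lies between the promoter and the dTomato coding sequence, and its role is not stated.

The plasmid is intended for delivery into mammalian cells together with the matching gRNA and a Cas9-based transcriptional activator, giving RNA-guided dTomato expression as a readout of targeting activity and specificity.
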