Features (pLannotate 1.2.2; 21 found; start..end, strand, type, name):
     97..115     +  promoter       T7 promoter: promoter for bacteriophage T7 RNA polymerase
    212..236     +  misc_feature   HA-L (fragment): left homology arm from the adeno-associated virus integration site (AAVS1) within intron 1 of the human PPP1R12C gene
    239..277     +  promoter       minimal CMV promoter: human cytomegalovirus (CMV) immediate early promoter
    324..343     +  CDS            3xFLAG (fragment): three tandem FLAG® epitope tags
    372..1070    +  CDS            dTomato: dTomato is a basic (constitutively fluorescent) orange fluorescent protein published in 2004, derived from Discosoma sp.. It is reported to be a somewhat slowly-maturing dimer with low acid sensitivity.
   1074..1105    +  misc_feature   MCS (fragment): pUC18/19 multiple cloning site
   1164..1247    +  CDS            large T antigen (fragment): large T antigen from SV40 (simian virus 40)
   1270..1351    +  polyA_signal   SV40 poly(A) signal: SV40 polyadenylation signal
   1514..1532    -  promoter       SP6 promoter: promoter for bacteriophage SP6 RNA polymerase
   1574..1590    -  protein_bind   lac operator: The lac repressor binds to the lac operator to inhibit transcription in E. coli. This inhibition can be relieved by adding lactose or isopropyl-β-D-thiogalactopyranoside (IPTG). lac repressor encoded by lacI
   1598..1628    -  promoter       lac promoter: promoter for the E. coli lac operon
   1643..1664    -  protein_bind   CAP binding site: CAP binding activates transcription in the presence of cAMP. E. coli catabolite activator protein
   1677..1769    -  CDS            lacI (fragment): lac repressor; lacI; The lac repressor binds to the lac operator to inhibit transcription in E. coli. This inhibition can be relieved by adding lactose or isopropyl-β-D-thiogalactopyranoside (IPTG).
   1952..2540    -  rep_origin     ori: high-copy-number ColE1/pMB1/pBR322/pUC origin of replication
   2678..3052    -  CDS            BleoR: antibiotic-binding protein; Sh ble from Streptoalloteichus hindustanus; confers resistance to bleomycin, phleomycin, and Zeocin™
   3072..3160    -  promoter       AmpR promoter (fragment): bla
   3187..3237    +  misc_feature   bom (fragment): basis of mobility region from pBR322
   3258..4052    -  CDS            NeoR/KanR: aminoglycoside phosphotransferase from Tn5; aph(3')-II (or nptII); confers resistance to neomycin, kanamycin, and G418 (Geneticin®)
   4084..4353    -  CDS            tnpA (fragment): TN5P_ECOLX - Also known as tnp. Experimental evidence at protein level: Swiss-Prot protein existence level 1. Mediates transposition of transposon Tn5 by a 'cut and paste' mechanism. First, the monomeric transposase binds the 19 bp inverted DNA repeats flanking the transposon. Then, dimerization of the DNA- bound transposase creates a synaptic DNA complex. After nicking of the first DNA strand, excision of the transposon proceeds through a series of intermediates. The transposase then mediates the insertion of the transposon at a new site by strand transfer. The activity of the wild- type tran
   4401..4704    -  CDS            ccdB (fragment): CcdB, a bacterial toxin that poisons DNA gyrase; ccdB; Plasmids containing the ccdB gene cannot be propagated in standard E. coli strains.
   4714..94      -  CDS            lacZα (fragment) (across the origin): LacZα fragment of β-galactosidase; lacZ fragment
>Addgene plasmid #47320 | reporter-gT1 | addgene full sequence | sequence record 140114 | Addgene NGS results
CAGCTGGCGAAAGGGGGATGTGCTGCAAGGCGATTAAGTTGGGTAACGCCAGGGTTTTCCCAGTCACGAC
GTTGTAAAACGACGGCCAGTGAATTGTAATACGACTCACTATAGGGCGAATTGGGCCCTCTAGATGCATG
CTCGAGCGGCCGCCAGTGTGATGGATATCTGCAGAATTCGCCCTTGCGACGTAGGGATAACAGGGTAATA
GTGTCCCCTCCACCCCACAGTGGGGCGAGGTAGGCGTGTACGGTGGGAGGCCTATATAAGCAGAGCTCGT
TTAGTGAACCGTCAGATCGCCTGGAGAATTCGCCACCATGGACTACAAGGATGACGACGATAAAACTTCC
GGTGGCGGACTGGGTTCCACCGTGAGCAAGGGCGAGGAGGTCATCAAAGAGTTCATGCGCTTCAAGGTGC
GCATGGAGGGCTCCATGAACGGCCACGAGTTCGAGATCGAGGGCGAGGGCGAGGGCCGCCCCTACGAGGG
CACCCAGACCGCCAAGCTGAAGGTGACCAAGGGCGGCCCCCTGCCCTTCGCCTGGGACATCCTGTCCCCC
CAGTTCATGTACGGCTCCAAGGCGTACGTGAAGCACCCCGCCGACATCCCCGATTACAAGAAGCTGTCCT
TCCCCGAGGGCTTCAAGTGGGAGCGCGTGATGAACTTCGAGGACGGCGGTCTGGTGACCGTGACCCAGGA
CTCCTCCCTGCAGGACGGCACGCTGATCTACAAGGTGAAGATGCGCGGCACCAACTTCCCCCCCGACGGC
CCCGTAATGCAGAAGAAGACCATGGGCTGGGAGGCCTCCACCGAGCGCCTGTACCCCCGCGACGGCGTGC
TGAAGGGCGAGATCCACCAGGCCCTGAAGCTGAAGGACGGCGGCCACTACCTGGTGGAGTTCAAGACCAT
CTACATGGCCAAGAAGCCCGTGCAACTGCCCGGCTACTACTACGTGGACACCAAGCTGGACATCACCTCC
CACAACGAGGACTACACCATCGTGGAACAGTACGAGCGCTCCGAGGGCCGCCACCACCTGTTCCTGTACG
GCATGGACGAGCTGTACAAGTAAGAATTCGAGCTCGGTACCCGGGGATCCTCTAGTCAGCTGACGCGTGC
TAGCGCGGCCGCATCGATAAGCTTGTCGACGATATCTCTAGAGGATCATAATCAGCCATACCACATTTGT
AGAGGTTTTACTTGCTTTAAAAAACCTCCCACACCTCCCCCTGAACCTGAAACATAAAATGAATGCAATT
GTTGTTGTTAACTTGTTTATTGCAGCTTATAATGGTTACAAATAAAGCAATAGCATCACAAATTTCACAA
ATAAAGCATTTTTTTCACTGCCTCGAGCTTCCTCGCTCACTGACTCGCTGCGCTCGGTCGTTCGGCTGCG
GCGAGCGGTATCAGCTCACTCAAAGGCGGTAATAAAGGGCGAATTCCAGCACACTGGCGGCCGTTACTAG
TGGATCCGAGCTCGGTACCAAGCTTGATGCATAGCTTGAGTATTCTATAGTGTCACCTAAATAGCTTGGC
GTAATCATGGTCATAGCTGTTTCCTGTGTGAAATTGTTATCCGCTCACAATTCCACACAACATACGAGCC
GGAAGCATAAAGTGTAAAGCCTGGGGTGCCTAATGAGTGAGCTAACTCACATTAATTGCGTTGCGCTCAC
TGCCCGCTTTCCAGTCGGGAAACCTGTCGTGCCAGCTGCATTAATGAATCGGCCAACGCGCGGGGAGAGG
CGGTTTGCGTATTGGGCGCTCTTCCGCTTCCTCGCTCACTGACTCGCTGCGCTCGGTCGTTCGGCTGCGG
CGAGCGGTATCAGCTCACTCAAAGGCGGTAATACGGTTATCCACAGAATCAGGGGATAACGCAGGAAAGA
ACATGTGAGCAAAAGGCCAGCAAAAGGCCAGGAACCGTAAAAAGGCCGCGTTGCTGGCGTTTTTCCATAG
GCTCCGCCCCCCTGACGAGCATCACAAAAATCGACGCTCAAGTCAGAGGTGGCGAAACCCGACAGGACTA
TAAAGATACCAGGCGTTTCCCCCTGGAAGCTCCCTCGTGCGCTCTCCTGTTCCGACCCTGCCGCTTACCG
GATACCTGTCCGCCTTTCTCCCTTCGGGAAGCGTGGCGCTTTCTCATAGCTCACGCTGTAGGTATCTCAG
TTCGGTGTAGGTCGTTCGCTCCAAGCTGGGCTGTGTGCACGAACCCCCCGTTCAGCCCGACCGCTGCGCC
TTATCCGGTAACTATCGTCTTGAGTCCAACCCGGTAAGACACGACTTATCGCCACTGGCAGCAGCCACTG
GTAACAGGATTAGCAGAGCGAGGTATGTAGGCGGTGCTACAGAGTTCTTGAAGTGGTGGCCTAACTACGG
CTACACTAGAAGAACAGTATTTGGTATCTGCGCTCTGCTGAAGCCAGTTACCTTCGGAAAAAGAGTTGGT
AGCTCTTGATCCGGCAAACAAACCACCGCTGGTAGCGGTGGTTTTTTTGTTTGCAAGCAGCAGATTACGC
GCAGAAAAAAAGGATCTCAAGAAGATCCTTTGATCTTTTCTACGGGGTCTGACGCTCAGTGGAACGAAAA
CTCACGTTAAGGGATTTTGGTCATGAGATTATCAAAAAGGATCTTCACCTAGATCCTTTTAAATTAAAAA
TGAAGTTTTAGCACGTGTCAGTCCTGCTCCTCGGCCACGAAGTGCACGCAGTTGCCGGCCGGGTCGCGCA
GGGCGAACTCCCGCCCCCACGGCTGCTCGCCGATCTCGGTCATGGCCGGCCCGGAGGCGTCCCGGAAGTT
CGTGGACACGACCTCCGACCACTCGGCGTACAGCTCGTCCAGGCCGCGCACCCACACCCAGGCCAGGGTG
TTGTCCGGCACCACCTGGTCCTGGACCGCGCTGATGAACAGGGTCACGTCGTCCCGGACCACACCGGCGA
AGTCGTCCTCCACGAAGTCCCGGGAGAACCCGAGCCGGTCGGTCCAGAACTCGACCGCTCCGGCGACGTC
GCGCGCGGTGAGCACCGGAACGGCACTGGTCAACTTGGCCATGGTGGCCCTCCTCACGTGCTATTATTGA
AGCATTTATCAGGGTTATTGTCTCATGAGCGGATACATATTTGAATGTATTTAGAAAAATAAACAAATAG
GGGTTCCGCGCACATTTCCCCGAAAAGTGCCACCTGATGCGGTGTGAAATACCGCACAGATGCGTAAGGA
GAAAATACCGCATCAGGAAATTGTAAGCGTTAATAATTCAGAAGAACTCGTCAAGAAGGCGATAGAAGGC
GATGCGCTGCGAATCGGGAGCGGCGATACCGTAAAGCACGAGGAAGCGGTCAGCCCATTCGCCGCCAAGC
TCTTCAGCAATATCACGGGTAGCCAACGCTATGTCCTGATAGCGGTCCGCCACACCCAGCCGGCCACAGT
CGATGAATCCAGAAAAGCGGCCATTTTCCACCATGATATTCGGCAAGCAGGCATCGCCATGGGTCACGAC
GAGATCCTCGCCGTCGGGCATGCTCGCCTTGAGCCTGGCGAACAGTTCGGCTGGCGCGAGCCCCTGATGC
TCTTCGTCCAGATCATCCTGATCGACAAGACCGGCTTCCATCCGAGTACGTGCTCGCTCGATGCGATGTT
TCGCTTGGTGGTCGAATGGGCAGGTAGCCGGATCAAGCGTATGCAGCCGCCGCATTGCATCAGCCATGAT
GGATACTTTCTCGGCAGGAGCAAGGTGAGATGACAGGAGATCCTGCCCCGGCACTTCGCCCAATAGCAGC
CAGTCCCTTCCCGCTTCAGTGACAACGTCGAGCACAGCTGCGCAAGGAACGCCCGTCGTGGCCAGCCACG
ATAGCCGCGCTGCCTCGTCTTGCAGTTCATTCAGGGCACCGGACAGGTCGGTCTTGACAAAAAGAACCGG
GCGCCCCTGCGCTGACAGCCGGAACACGGCGGCATCAGAGCAGCCGATTGTCTGTTGTGCCCAGTCATAG
CCGAATAGCCTCTCCACCCAAGCGGCCGGAGAACCTGCGTGCAATCCATCTTGTTCAATCATGCGAAACG
ATCCTCATCCTGTCTCTTGATCAGAGCTTGATCCCCTGCGCCATCAGATCCTTGGCGGCAAGAAAGCCAT
CCAGTTTACTTTGCAGGGCTTCCCAACCTTACCAGAGGGCGCCCCAGCTGGCAATTCCGGTTCGCTTGCT
GTCCATAAAACCGCCCAGTCTAGCTATCGCCATGTAAGCCCACTGCAAGCTACCTGCTTTCTCTTTGCGC
TTGCGTTTTCCCTTGTCCAGATAGCCCAGTAGCTGACATTCATCCGGGGTCAGCACCGTTTCTGCGGACT
GGCTTTCTACGTGAAAAGGATCTAGGTGAAGATCCTTTTTGATAATCTCATGCCTGACATTTATATTCCC
CAGAACATCAGGTTAATGGCGTTTTTGATGTCATTTTCGCGGTGGCTGAGATCAGCCACTTCTTCCCCGA
TAACGGAGACCGGCACACTGGCCATATCGGTGGTCATCATGCGCCAGCTTTCATCCCCGATATGCACCAC
CGGGTAAAGTTCACGGGAGACTTTATCTGACAGCAGACGTGCACTGGCCAGGGGGATCACCATCCGTCGC
CCCGGCGTGTCAATAATATCACTCTGTACATCCACAAACAGACGATAACGGCTCTCTCTTTTATAGGTGT
AAACCTTAAACTGCCGTACGTATAGGCTGCGCAACTGTTGGGAAGGGCGATCGGTGCGGGCCTCTTCGCT
ATTACGC
