>Addgene plasmid #47320 | reporter-gT1 | depositor partial sequence | sequence record 67404 | reporter-gT1 sequence 1243 bps
TAGGGATAACAGGGTAATAGTGTCCCCTCCACCCCACAGTGGGGCGAGGTAGGCGTGTACGGTGGGAGGC
CTATATAAGCAGAGCTCGTTTAGTGAACCGTCAGATCGCCTGGAGAATTCGCCACCATGGACTACAAGGA
TGACGACGATAAAACTTCCGGTGGCGGACTGGGTTCCACCGTGAGCAAGGGCGAGGAGGTCATCAAAGAG
TTCATGCGCTTCAAGGTGCGCATGGAGGGCTCCATGAACGGCCACGAGTTCGAGATCGAGGGCGAGGGCG
AGGGCCGCCCCTACGAGGGCACCCAGACCGCCAAGCTGAAGGTGACCAAGGGCGGCCCCCTGCCCTTCGC
CTGGGACATCCTGTCCCCCCAGTTCATGTACGGCTCCAAGGCGTACGTGAAGCACCCCGCCGACATCCCC
GATTACAAGAAGCTGTCCTTCCCCGAGGGCTTCAAGTGGGAGCGCGTGATGAACTTCGAGGACGGCGGTC
TGGTGACCGTGACCCAGGACTCCTCCCTGCAGGACGGCACGCTGATCTACAAGGTGAAGATGCGCGGCAC
CAACTTCCCCCCCGACGGCCCCGTAATGCAGAAGAAGACCATGGGCTGGGAGGCCTCCACCGAGCGCCTG
TACCCCCGCGACGGCGTGCTGAAGGGCGAGATCCACCAGGCCCTGAAGCTGAAGGACGGCGGCCACTACC
TGGTGGAGTTCAAGACCATCTACATGGCCAAGAAGCCCGTGCAACTGCCCGGCTACTACTACGTGGACAC
CAAGCTGGACATCACCTCCCACAACGAGGACTACACCATCGTGGAACAGTACGAGCGCTCCGAGGGCCGC
CACCACCTGTTCCTGTACGGCATGGACGAGCTGTACAAGTAAGAATTCGAGCTCGGTACCCGGGGATCCT
CTAGTCAGCTGACGCGTGCTAGCGCGGCCGCATCGATAAGCTTGTCGACGATATCTCTAGAGGATCATAA
TCAGCCATACCACATTTGTAGAGGTTTTACTTGCTTTAAAAAACCTCCCACACCTCCCCCTGAACCTGAA
ACATAAAATGAATGCAATTGTTGTTGTTAACTTGTTTATTGCAGCTTATAATGGTTACAAATAAAGCAAT
AGCATCACAAATTTCACAAATAAAGCATTTTTTTCACTGCCTCGAGCTTCCTCGCTCACTGACTCGCTGC
GCTCGGTCGTTCGGCTGCGGCGAGCGGTATCAGCTCACTCAAAGGCGGTAATA
