>Addgene plasmid #47320 | reporter-gT1 | addgene partial sequence | sequence record 68927 | lac promoter
ACAATTTCACACAGGAAACAGCTATGACCATGATTACGCCAAGCTATTTAGGTGACACTATAGAATACTC
AAGCTATGCATCAAGCTTGGTACCGAGCTCGGATCCACTAGTAACGGCCGCCAGTGTGCTGGAATTCGCC
CTTTATTACCGCCTTTGAGTGAGCTGATACCGCTCGCCGCAGCCGAACGACCGAGCGCAGCGAGTCAGTG
AGCGAGGAAGCTCGAGGCAGTGAAAAAAATGCTTTATTTGTGAAATTTGTGATGCTATTGCTTTATTTGT
AACCATTATAAGCTGCAATAAACAAGTTAACAACAACAATTGCATTCATTTTATGTTTCAGGTTCAGGGG
GAGGTGTGGGAGGTTTTTTAAAGCAAGTAAAACCTCTACAAATGTGGTATGGCTGATTATGATCCTCTAG
AGATATCGTCGACAAGCTTATCGATGCGGCCGCGCTAGCACGCGTCAGCTGACTAGAGGATCCCCGGGTA
CCGAGCTCGAATTCTTACTTGTACAGCTCGTCCATGCCGTACAGGAACAGGTGGTGGCGGCCCTCGGAGC
GCTCGTACTGTTCCACGATGGTGTAGTCCTCGTTGTGGGAGGTGATGTCCAGCTTGGTGTCCACGTAGTA
GTAGCCGGGCAGTTGCACGGGCTTCTTGGCCATGTAGATGGTCTTGAACTCCACCAGGTAGTGGCCGCCG
TCCTTCAGCTTCAGGGCCTGGTGGATCTCGCCCTTCAGCACGCCGTCGCGGGGGTACAGGCGCTCGGTGG
AGGCCTCCCAGCCCATGGTCTTCTTCTGCATTACGGGGCCGTCGGGGGGGAAGTTGGTGCCGCGCATCTT
CACCTTGTAGATCAGCGTGC
