>Addgene plasmid #47320 | reporter-gT1 | addgene partial sequence | sequence record 68931 | dsRed1_C_primer
GTACGAGCGCTCCGAGGGCCGCCACCACCTGTTCCTGTACGGCATGGACGAGCTGTACAAGTAAGAATTC
GAGCTCGGTACCCGGGGATCCTCTAGTCAGCTGACGCGTGCTAGCGCGGCCGCATCGATAAGCTTGTCGA
CGATATCTCTAGAGGATCATAATCAGCCATACCACATTTGTAGAGGTTTTACTTGCTTTAAAAAACCTCC
CACACCTCCCCCTGAACCTGAAACATAAAATGAATGCAATTGTTGTTGTTAACTTGTTTATTGCAGCTTA
TAATGGTTACAAATAAAGCAATAGCATCACAAATTTCACAAATAAAGCATTTTTTTCACTGCCTCGAGCT
TCCTCGCTCACTGACTCGCTGCGCTCGGTCGTTCGGCTGCGGCGAGCGGTATCAGCTCACTCAAAGGCGG
TAATAAAGGGCGAATTCCAGCACACTGGCGGCCGTTACTAGTGGATCCGAGCTCGGTACCAAGCTTGATG
CATAGCTTGAGTATTCTATAGTGTCACCTAAATAGCTTGGCGTAATCATGGTCATAGCTGTTTCCTGTGT
GAAATTGTTATCCGCTCACAATTCCACACAACATACGAGCCGGAAGCATAAAGTGTAAAGCCTGGGGTGC
CTAATGAGTGAGCTAACTCACATTAATTGCGTTGCGCTCACTGCCCGCTTTCCAGTCGGGAAACCTGTCG
TGCCAGCTGCATTAATGAATCGGCCAACGCGCGGGGAGAGGCGGTTTGCGTATTGGGCGCTCTTCCGCTT
CCTCGCTCACTGACTCGCTGCGCTCGGTCGTTCGGCTGCGGCGAGCGGTATCAGCTCACTCAAAGGCGGT
AATACGGTTATCCACAGAATCAGGGGATAACGCAGGAAAGAACATGTGAGCAA
